>Addgene plasmid #229481 | JD81 | addgene full sequence | sequence record 455010 | Addgene NGS Result
CGAAAAATCAATAATCAGACAACAAGATGTGCGAACTCGATATTTTACACGACTCTCTTTACCAATTCTG
CCCCGAATTACACTTAAAACGACTCAACAGCTTAACGTTGGCTTGCCACGCATTACTTGACTGTAAAACT
CTCACTCTTACCGAACTTGGCCGTAACCTGCCAACCAAAGCGAGAACAAAACATAACATCAAACGAATCG
ACCGATTGTTAGGTAATCGTCACCTGCAGGAAGGTTTAAACGCATTTAGGTGACACTATAGAAGTGTGTA
TCGCTCGAGGGATCCGAATTCGAAGTCTTGGTACGGAGGTTAGGCTGGAAAGCGAAAGCATTAAGTGGCT
CGCTCCCTGTAGCCGGAGGGTTATTTTCCAAGGGTTGAGTCGCAGGACCCCCGGTTCGAGTCTCGGGCCG
GCCGGACTGCGGCGAACGGGGGTTTGCCTCCCCGTCATGCAAGACCCCGCTTGCAAATTCCTCCGGAAAC
AGGGACGAGCCCCTTTTTTGCTTTTCCCAGATGCATCCGGTGCTGCGGCAGATGCGCCATTCCTGTCCAT
TCCTGTAGACTTCTTAATTAAGACGTCAGAATTCTCGAGGCGGCCGCATGTGAGTCTCCCTATAGTGAGT
CGTATTAATTTCGCGGGCGGAACCCCTATTTGTTTATTTTTCTAAATACATTCAAATATGTATCCGCTCA
TGAGTAGCACCAGGCGTTTAAGGGCACCCGCGGAACCCCTATTTGTTTATTTTTCTAAATACATTCAAAT
ATGTATCCGCTCATGAGACAATAACCCTGATAAATGCTTCAATAATATTGAAAAAGGAAGAGTATGAGTA
TTCAACATTTCCGTGTCGCCCTTATTCCCTTTTTTGCGGCATTTTGCCTTCCTGTTTTTGCTCACCCAGA
AACGCTGGTGAAAGTAAAAGATGCTGAAGATCAGTTGGGTGCACGAGTGGGTTACATCGAACTGGATCTC
AACAGCGGTAAGATCCTTGAGAGTTTTCGCCCCGAAGAACGTTTTCCAATGATGAGCACTTTTAAAGTTC
TGCTATGTGGCGCGGTATTATCCCGTATTGACGCCGGGCAAGAGCAACTCGGTCGCCGCATACACTATTC
TCAGAATGACTTGGTTGAGTACTCACCAGTCACAGAAAAGCATCTTACGGATGGCATGACAGTAAGAGAA
TTATGCAGTGCTGCCATAACCATGAGTGATAACACTGCGGCCAACTTACTTCTGACAACGATCGGAGGAC
CGAAGGAGCTAACCGCTTTTTTGCACAACATGGGGGATCATGTAACTCGCCTTGATCGTTGGGAACCGGA
GCTGAATGAAGCCATACCAAACGACGAGCGTGACACCACGATGCCTGTAGCAATGGCAACAACGTTGCGC
AAACTATTAACTGGCGAACTACTTACTCTAGCTTCCCGGCAACAATTAATAGACTGGATGGAGGCGGATA
AAGTTGCAGGACCACTTCTGCGCTCGGCCCTTCCGGCTGGCTGGTTTATTGCTGATAAATCTGGAGCCGG
TGAGCGTGGATCTCGCGGTATCATTGCAGCACTGGGGCCAGATGGTAAGCCCTCCCGTATCGTAGTTATC
TACACGACGGGGAGTCAGGCAACTATGGATGAACGAAATAGACAGATCGCTGAGATAGGTGCGTCACTGA
TTAAGCATTGGTAACTGTCAGACCAAGTTTACTCATATATACTTTAGATTGATTTAAAACTTCATTTTTA
ATTTAAAAGGATCTAGGTGAAGATCCTTTACGTGCCGATCAAAGTCTCATTTTCGCCAAAAGTTGTCATG
ACCAAAATCCCTTAACGTGAGTTTTCGTTCCACTGAGCGTCAGACCCCGTAGAAAAGATCAAAGGATCTT
CTTGAGATCCTTTTTTTCTGCGCGTAATCTGCTGCTTGCAAACAAAAAAACCACCGCTACCAGCGGTGGT
TTGTTTGCCGGATCAAGAGCTACCAACTCTTTTTCCGAAGGTAACTGGCTTCAGCAGAGCGCAGATACCA
AATACTGTTCTTCTAGTGTAGCCGTAGTTAGGCCACCACTTCAAGAACTCTGTAGCACCGCCTACATACC
TCGCTCTGCTAATCCTGTTACCAGTGGCTGCTGCCAGTGGCGATAAGTCGTGTCTTACCGGGTTGGACTC
AAGACGATAGTTACCGGATAAGGCGCAGCGGTCGGGCTGAACGGGGGGTTCGTGCACACAGCCCAGCTTG
GAGCGAACGACCTACACCGAACTGAGATACCTACAGCGTGAGCTATGAGAAAGCGCCACGCTTCCCGAAG
GGAGAAAGGCGGACAGGTATCCGGTAAGCGGCAGGGTCGGAACAGGAGAGCGCACGAGGGAGCTTCCAGG
GGGAAACGCCTGGTATCTTTATAGTCCTGTCGGGTTTCGCCACCTCTGACTTGAGCGTCGATTTTTGTGA
TGCTCGTCAGGGGGGCGGAGCCTATGGAAAAACGCCAGCAATGCGGCCTTTTTACGGTTCCTGGCCTTTT
GCTGGCCTTTTGCTCACATGTTCTTTCCTGCGTTATCCCCTGATTCTGTGGATAACCGTATTACCGCCTT
TGAGTGAGCTGATACCGCTCGCCGCAGCCGAACGACCGAGCGCAGCGAGTCAGTGAGCGAGGAAGC
Features (pLannotate 1.2.2; 7 found; start..end, strand, type, name):
    254..272     +  promoter       SP6 promoter: promoter for bacteriophage SP6 RNA polymerase
    346..503     +  ncRNA          VA: Accession: RF00102 - VA RNA
    619..637     -  promoter       T7 promoter: promoter for bacteriophage T7 RNA polymerase
    647..704     +  promoter       AmpR promoter (fragment): bla
    729..833     +  promoter       AmpR promoter: bla
    834..1694    +  CDS            AmpR: β-lactamase; bla; confers resistance to ampicillin, carbenicillin, and related antibiotics
   1892..2480    +  rep_origin     ori: high-copy-number ColE1/pMB1/pBR322/pUC origin of replication
