[The description below was written by a language model from this plasmid's Addgene catalogue record and pLannotate feature annotations shown in this document.]
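Description:
JD81 is a small, high-copy bacterial plasmid that carries the adenoviral VA RNA II gene as an isolated helper element for studies of adeno-associated virus (AAV) production. It is built on the pGGAselect Golden Gate destination backbone. The 273 bp synthetic insert was assembled by BsaI-based Golden Gate cloning, which destroyed both flanking BsaI sites. The sequenced plasmid is about 2.7 kb. It replicates in E. coli from a ColE1/pUC-type origin and is selected with ampicillin through a bla (β-lactamase) cassette driven by its own AmpR promoter. A partial duplicate of that promoter is also annotated just upstream.

The payload is annotated as a VA-family noncoding RNA of roughly 160 nt lying within the insert. The record lists the promoter as the wild-type promoter, so expression in mammalian cells depends on the gene's native regulatory sequences and not on a heterologous promoter. VA RNA genes are classically transcribed by RNA polymerase III from promoter elements internal to the gene, which is consistent with the absence of a separately annotated mammalian promoter. Bacteriophage SP6 and T7 promoters from the backbone flank the insertion site in convergent orientation. They are useful mainly as sequencing or in vitro transcription handles. No mammalian selection marker, reporter or viral packaging element is annotated.

The associated publication examined which adenoviral helper genes are sufficient for AAV production in HEK293 cells. In that context, JD81 appears to be one module in a set of single-gene helper plasmids, allowing VA RNA II to be added to or left out of transfection mixes to test its individual contribution to vector yield.
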