Addgene plasmid #229481: JD81
Purpose: Adenoviral VA RNA II gene
Depositing lab: Nerea Zabaleta. Depositing organization: Schepens Eye Research Institute. Publication: E2A, VA RNA I, and L4-22k adenoviral helper genes are sufficient for AAV production in HEK293 cells. Doshi J, Couto E, Staiti J, Vandenberghe LH, Zabaleta N. Mol Ther Methods Clin Dev. 2024 Nov 13;32(4):101376. doi: 10.1016/j.omtm.2024.101376. eCollection 2024 Dec 12. PubMed 39670178.
Backbone
  Vector backbone: pGGAselect
  Backbone manufacturer: NEB
  Backbone size w/o insert (bp): 2414
  Vector type: Mammalian Expression, Adenoviral, AAV
Growth in bacteria
  Bacterial resistance: Ampicillin, 100 μg/mL
  Growth temperature: 37°C
  Growth strain: NEB Stable
  Copy number: High Copy
Gene/Insert
  Gene/Insert name: VA RNA II
  Species: Synthetic
  Insert size (bp): 273
  Promoter: wt promoter
  Cloning method: Golden Gate
Terms and licenses: Academic/Nonprofit Terms; Industry Terms: Not Available to Industry
Depositor comments: 5' Cloning Site: BsaI (Destroyed), 3' Cloning Site: BsaI (Destroyed)
How to cite: JD81 was a gift from Nerea Zabaleta (Addgene plasmid # 229481 ; http://n2t.net/addgene:229481 ; RRID:Addgene_229481)
